Addgene plasmid #48141: pSpCas9n(BB)-2A-Puro (PX462)
Purpose: NOTE: A new version of this plasmid is now available. See Addgene plasmid 62987
Depositing lab: Feng Zhang. Depositing organization: Broad Institute. Publication: Genome engineering using the CRISPR-Cas9 system. Ran FA, Hsu PD, Wright J, Agarwala V, Scott DA, Zhang F. Nat Protoc. 2013 Nov;8(11):2281-308. doi: 10.1038/nprot.2013.143. Epub 2013 Oct 24. PubMed 24157548.
Backbone
  Vector backbone: PX462
  Total vector size (bp): 9200
  Vector type: Mammalian Expression, CRISPR
  Selectable markers: Puromycin
Growth in bacteria
  Bacterial resistance: Ampicillin, 100 μg/mL
  Growth temperature: 37°C
  Growth strain: Stbl3
  Copy number: Unknown
Gene/Insert
  Gene/Insert name: hSpCas9n-2A-Puro (alt names: SpCas9n-2A-Puro; Cas9n; PX462)
  Species: Synthetic
  Insert size (bp): 6000
  Mutation: Cas9 D10A nickase mutant
  Promoter: Cbh
  Tag / fusion protein: 3XFLAG (N terminal on insert); 2A-Puro (C terminal on insert)
  Cloning method: Restriction Enzyme; 5′ cloning site AgeI (not destroyed); 3′ cloning site EcoRI (not destroyed)
  Sequencing primers: 5′ TTTATGGCGAGGCGGCGG
Terms and licenses: Academic/Nonprofit Terms; Industry Terms: Not Available to Industry
Depositor comments: For more information on Zhang Lab CRISPR Plasmids please refer to: http://www.addgene.org/crispr/zhang/.
How to cite: pSpCas9n(BB)-2A-Puro (PX462) was a gift from Feng Zhang (Addgene plasmid # 48141 ; http://n2t.net/addgene:48141 ; RRID:Addgene_48141)
