[The description below was written by a language model from this plasmid's Addgene catalogue record.]
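Description:
pSpCas9n(BB)-2A-Puro (PX462) is a mammalian expression plasmid of about 9.2 kb for CRISPR genome engineering. It is propagated in bacteria under ampicillin selection; the record does not list the origin of replication, and copy number is given as unknown. For mammalian cells, puromycin is the selectable marker.

The roughly 6 kb synthetic insert, hSpCas9n-2A-Puro, is driven by the Cbh promoter and lies between AgeI and EcoRI sites that remain intact. It encodes a Streptococcus pyogenes Cas9 (the "h" prefix suggests a human codon-optimized version) carrying the D10A mutation. This change inactivates one of the two nuclease domains, so the enzyme nicks a single DNA strand rather than making a double-strand break. An N-terminal 3XFLAG tag allows detection of the protein. At the C terminus, a 2A self-cleaving peptide links the nickase to a puromycin resistance gene, so both proteins are produced from one transcript. Drug selection therefore enriches for transfected cells that express Cas9n.

The "(BB)" in the name suggests a guide RNA backbone into which a targeting sequence can be cloned. However, the record gives no details of a guide RNA cassette, its promoter, or its cloning sites, and no feature table is available to confirm them. Nickase constructs of this kind are typically used with pairs of offset guides to make double nicks with lower off-target cutting, or to favour homology-directed repair. The catalogue entry states that a newer version of this plasmid is available and supersedes it.
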