>Addgene plasmid #48141 | pSpCas9n(BB)-2A-Puro (PX462) | depositor partial sequence | sequence record 72024 | pSpCas9n(BB)-2A-Puro (Full Sequence from depositor)
GAGGGCCTATTTCCCATGATTCCTTCATATTTGCATATACGATACAAGGCTGTTAGAGAGATAATTGGAA
TTAATTTGACTGTAAACACAAAGATATTAGTACAAAATACGTGACGTAGAAAGTAATAATTTCTTGGGTA
GTTTGCAGTTTTAAAATTATGTTTTAAAATGGACTATCATATGCTTACCGTAACTTGAAAGTATTTCGAT
TTCTTGGCTTTATATATCTTGTGGAAAGGACGAAACACCGGGTCTTCGAGAAGACCTGTTTTAGAGCTAG
AAATAGCAAGTTAAAATAAGGCTAGTCCGTTATCAACTTGAAAAAGTGGCACCGAGTCGGTGCTTTTTTG
TTTTAGAGCTAGAAATAGCAAGTTAAAATAAGGCTAGTCCGTTTTTAGCGCGTGCGCCAATTCTGCAGAC
AAATGGCTCTAGAGGTACCCGTTACATAACTTACGGTAAATGGCCCGCCTGGCTGACCGCCCAACGACCC
CCGCCCATTGACGTCAATAGTAACGCCAATAGGGACTTTCCATTGACGTCAATGGGTGGAGTATTTACGG
TAAACTGCCCACTTGGCAGTACATCAAGTGTATCATATGCCAAGTACGCCCCCTATTGACGTCAATGACG
GTAAATGGCCCGCCTGGCATTGTGCCCAGTACATGACCTTATGGGACTTTCCTACTTGGCAGTACATCTA
CGTATTAGTCATCGCTATTACCATGGTCGAGGTGAGCCCCACGTTCTGCTTCACTCTCCCCATCTCCCCC
CCCTCCCCACCCCCAATTTTGTATTTATTTATTTTTTAATTATTTTGTGCAGCGATGGGGGCGGGGGGGG
GGGGGGGGCGCGCGCCAGGCGGGGCGGGGCGGGGCGAGGGGCGGGGCGGGGCGAGGCGGAGAGGTGCGGC
GGCAGCCAATCAGAGCGGCGCGCTCCGAAAGTTTCCTTTTATGGCGAGGCGGCGGCGGCGGCGGCCCTAT
AAAAAGCGAAGCGCGCGGCGGGCGGGAGTCGCTGCGACGCTGCCTTCGCCCCGTGCCCCGCTCCGCCGCC
GCCTCGCGCCGCCCGCCCCGGCTCTGACTGACCGCGTTACTCCCACAGGTGAGCGGGCGGGACGGCCCTT
CTCCTCCGGGCTGTAATTAGCTGAGCAAGAGGTAAGGGTTTAAGGGATGGTTGGTTGGTGGGGTATTAAT
GTTTAATTACCTGGAGCACCTGCCTGAAATCACTTTTTTTCAGGTTGGACCGGTGCCACCATGGACTATA
AGGACCACGACGGAGACTACAAGGATCATGATATTGATTACAAAGACGATGACGATAAGATGGCCCCAAA
GAAGAAGCGGAAGGTCGGTATCCACGGAGTCCCAGCAGCCGACAAGAAGTACAGCATCGGCCTGGCCATC
GGCACCAACTCTGTGGGCTGGGCCGTGATCACCGACGAGTACAAGGTGCCCAGCAAGAAATTCAAGGTGC
TGGGCAACACCGACCGGCACAGCATCAAGAAGAACCTGATCGGAGCCCTGCTGTTCGACAGCGGCGAAAC
AGCCGAGGCCACCCGGCTGAAGAGAACCGCCAGAAGAAGATACACCAGACGGAAGAACCGGATCTGCTAT
CTGCAAGAGATCTTCAGCAACGAGATGGCCAAGGTGGACGACAGCTTCTTCCACAGACTGGAAGAGTCCT
TCCTGGTGGAAGAGGATAAGAAGCACGAGCGGCACCCCATCTTCGGCAACATCGTGGACGAGGTGGCCTA
CCACGAGAAGTACCCCACCATCTACCACCTGAGAAAGAAACTGGTGGACAGCACCGACAAGGCCGACCTG
CGGCTGATCTATCTGGCCCTGGCCCACATGATCAAGTTCCGGGGCCACTTCCTGATCGAGGGCGACCTGA
ACCCCGACAACAGCGACGTGGACAAGCTGTTCATCCAGCTGGTGCAGACCTACAACCAGCTGTTCGAGGA
AAACCCCATCAACGCCAGCGGCGTGGACGCCAAGGCCATCCTGTCTGCCAGACTGAGCAAGAGCAGACGG
CTGGAAAATCTGATCGCCCAGCTGCCCGGCGAGAAGAAGAATGGCCTGTTCGGCAACCTGATTGCCCTGA
GCCTGGGCCTGACCCCCAACTTCAAGAGCAACTTCGACCTGGCCGAGGATGCCAAACTGCAGCTGAGCAA
GGACACCTACGACGACGACCTGGACAACCTGCTGGCCCAGATCGGCGACCAGTACGCCGACCTGTTTCTG
GCCGCCAAGAACCTGTCCGACGCCATCCTGCTGAGCGACATCCTGAGAGTGAACACCGAGATCACCAAGG
CCCCCCTGAGCGCCTCTATGATCAAGAGATACGACGAGCACCACCAGGACCTGACCCTGCTGAAAGCTCT
CGTGCGGCAGCAGCTGCCTGAGAAGTACAAAGAGATTTTCTTCGACCAGAGCAAGAACGGCTACGCCGGC
TACATTGACGGCGGAGCCAGCCAGGAAGAGTTCTACAAGTTCATCAAGCCCATCCTGGAAAAGATGGACG
GCACCGAGGAACTGCTCGTGAAGCTGAACAGAGAGGACCTGCTGCGGAAGCAGCGGACCTTCGACAACGG
CAGCATCCCCCACCAGATCCACCTGGGAGAGCTGCACGCCATTCTGCGGCGGCAGGAAGATTTTTACCCA
TTCCTGAAGGACAACCGGGAAAAGATCGAGAAGATCCTGACCTTCCGCATCCCCTACTACGTGGGCCCTC
TGGCCAGGGGAAACAGCAGATTCGCCTGGATGACCAGAAAGAGCGAGGAAACCATCACCCCCTGGAACTT
CGAGGAAGTGGTGGACAAGGGCGCTTCCGCCCAGAGCTTCATCGAGCGGATGACCAACTTCGATAAGAAC
CTGCCCAACGAGAAGGTGCTGCCCAAGCACAGCCTGCTGTACGAGTACTTCACCGTGTATAACGAGCTGA
CCAAAGTGAAATACGTGACCGAGGGAATGAGAAAGCCCGCCTTCCTGAGCGGCGAGCAGAAAAAGGCCAT
CGTGGACCTGCTGTTCAAGACCAACCGGAAAGTGACCGTGAAGCAGCTGAAAGAGGACTACTTCAAGAAA
ATCGAGTGCTTCGACTCCGTGGAAATCTCCGGCGTGGAAGATCGGTTCAACGCCTCCCTGGGCACATACC
ACGATCTGCTGAAAATTATCAAGGACAAGGACTTCCTGGACAATGAGGAAAACGAGGACATTCTGGAAGA
TATCGTGCTGACCCTGACACTGTTTGAGGACAGAGAGATGATCGAGGAACGGCTGAAAACCTATGCCCAC
CTGTTCGACGACAAAGTGATGAAGCAGCTGAAGCGGCGGAGATACACCGGCTGGGGCAGGCTGAGCCGGA
AGCTGATCAACGGCATCCGGGACAAGCAGTCCGGCAAGACAATCCTGGATTTCCTGAAGTCCGACGGCTT
CGCCAACAGAAACTTCATGCAGCTGATCCACGACGACAGCCTGACCTTTAAAGAGGACATCCAGAAAGCC
CAGGTGTCCGGCCAGGGCGATAGCCTGCACGAGCACATTGCCAATCTGGCCGGCAGCCCCGCCATTAAGA
AGGGCATCCTGCAGACAGTGAAGGTGGTGGACGAGCTCGTGAAAGTGATGGGCCGGCACAAGCCCGAGAA
CATCGTGATCGAAATGGCCAGAGAGAACCAGACCACCCAGAAGGGACAGAAGAACAGCCGCGAGAGAATG
AAGCGGATCGAAGAGGGCATCAAAGAGCTGGGCAGCCAGATCCTGAAAGAACACCCCGTGGAAAACACCC
AGCTGCAGAACGAGAAGCTGTACCTGTACTACCTGCAGAATGGGCGGGATATGTACGTGGACCAGGAACT
GGACATCAACCGGCTGTCCGACTACGATGTGGACCATATCGTGCCTCAGAGCTTTCTGAAGGACGACTCC
ATCGACAACAAGGTGCTGACCAGAAGCGACAAGAACCGGGGCAAGAGCGACAACGTGCCCTCCGAAGAGG
TCGTGAAGAAGATGAAGAACTACTGGCGGCAGCTGCTGAACGCCAAGCTGATTACCCAGAGAAAGTTCGA
CAATCTGACCAAGGCCGAGAGAGGCGGCCTGAGCGAACTGGATAAGGCCGGCTTCATCAAGAGACAGCTG
GTGGAAACCCGGCAGATCACAAAGCACGTGGCACAGATCCTGGACTCCCGGATGAACACTAAGTACGACG
AGAATGACAAGCTGATCCGGGAAGTGAAAGTGATCACCCTGAAGTCCAAGCTGGTGTCCGATTTCCGGAA
GGATTTCCAGTTTTACAAAGTGCGCGAGATCAACAACTACCACCACGCCCACGACGCCTACCTGAACGCC
GTCGTGGGAACCGCCCTGATCAAAAAGTACCCTAAGCTGGAAAGCGAGTTCGTGTACGGCGACTACAAGG
TGTACGACGTGCGGAAGATGATCGCCAAGAGCGAGCAGGAAATCGGCAAGGCTACCGCCAAGTACTTCTT
CTACAGCAACATCATGAACTTTTTCAAGACCGAGATTACCCTGGCCAACGGCGAGATCCGGAAGCGGCCT
CTGATCGAGACAAACGGCGAAACCGGGGAGATCGTGTGGGATAAGGGCCGGGATTTTGCCACCGTGCGGA
AAGTGCTGAGCATGCCCCAAGTGAATATCGTGAAAAAGACCGAGGTGCAGACAGGCGGCTTCAGCAAAGA
GTCTATCCTGCCCAAGAGGAACAGCGATAAGCTGATCGCCAGAAAGAAGGACTGGGACCCTAAGAAGTAC
GGCGGCTTCGACAGCCCCACCGTGGCCTATTCTGTGCTGGTGGTGGCCAAAGTGGAAAAGGGCAAGTCCA
AGAAACTGAAGAGTGTGAAAGAGCTGCTGGGGATCACCATCATGGAAAGAAGCAGCTTCGAGAAGAATCC
CATCGACTTTCTGGAAGCCAAGGGCTACAAAGAAGTGAAAAAGGACCTGATCATCAAGCTGCCTAAGTAC
TCCCTGTTCGAGCTGGAAAACGGCCGGAAGAGAATGCTGGCCTCTGCCGGCGAACTGCAGAAGGGAAACG
AACTGGCCCTGCCCTCCAAATATGTGAACTTCCTGTACCTGGCCAGCCACTATGAGAAGCTGAAGGGCTC
CCCCGAGGATAATGAGCAGAAACAGCTGTTTGTGGAACAGCACAAGCACTACCTGGACGAGATCATCGAG
CAGATCAGCGAGTTCTCCAAGAGAGTGATCCTGGCCGACGCTAATCTGGACAAAGTGCTGTCCGCCTACA
ACAAGCACCGGGATAAGCCCATCAGAGAGCAGGCCGAGAATATCATCCACCTGTTTACCCTGACCAATCT
GGGAGCCCCTGCCGCCTTCAAGTACTTTGACACCACCATCGACCGGAAGAGGTACACCAGCACCAAAGAG
GTGCTGGACGCCACCCTGATCCACCAGAGCATCACCGGCCTGTACGAGACACGGATCGACCTGTCTCAGC
TGGGAGGCGACAAAAGGCCGGCGGCCACGAAAAAGGCCGGCCAGGCAAAAAAGAAAAAGGAATTCGGCAG
TGGAGAGGGCAGAGGAAGTCTGCTAACATGCGGTGACGTCGAGGAGAATCCTGGCCCAATGACCGAGTAC
AAGCCCACGGTGCGCCTCGCCACCCGCGACGACGTCCCCAGGGCCGTACGCACCCTCGCCGCCGCGTTCG
CCGACTACCCCGCCACGCGCCACACCGTCGATCCGGACCGCCACATCGAGCGGGTCACCGAGCTGCAAGA
ACTCTTCCTCACGCGCGTCGGGCTCGACATCGGCAAGGTGTGGGTCGCGGACGACGGCGCCGCGGTGGCG
GTCTGGACCACGCCGGAGAGCGTCGAAGCGGGGGCGGTGTTCGCCGAGATCGGCCCGCGCATGGCCGAGT
TGAGCGGTTCCCGGCTGGCCGCGCAGCAACAGATGGAAGGCCTCCTGGCGCCGCACCGGCCCAAGGAGCC
CGCGTGGTTCCTGGCCACCGTCGGCGTCTCGCCCGACCACCAGGGCAAGGGTCTGGGCAGCGCCGTCGTG
CTCCCCGGAGTGGAGGCGGCCGAGCGCGCCGGGGTGCCCGCCTTCCTGGAGACCTCCGCGCCCCACAACC
TCCCCTTCTACGAGCGGCTCGGCTTCACCGTCACCGCCGACGTCGAGGTGCCCGAAGGACCGCGCACCTG
GTGCATGACCCGCAAGCCCGGTGCCTGAGAATTCTAACTAGAGCTCGCTGATCAGCCTCGACTGTGCCTT
CTAGTTGCCAGCCATCTGTTGTTTGCCCCTCCCCCGTGCCTTCCTTGACCCTGGAAGGTGCCACTCCCAC
TGTCCTTTCCTAATAAAATGAGGAAATTGCATCGCATTGTCTGAGTAGGTGTCATTCTATTCTGGGGGGT
GGGGTGGGGCAGGACAGCAAGGGGGAGGATTGGGAAGAGAATAGCAGGCATGCTGGGGAGCGGCCGCAGG
AACCCCTAGTGATGGAGTTGGCCACTCCCTCTCTGCGCGCTCGCTCGCTCACTGAGGCCGGGCGACCAAA
GGTCGCCCGACGCCCGGGCTTTGCCCGGGCGGCCTCAGTGAGCGAGCGAGCGCGCAGCTGCCTGCAGGGG
CGCCTGATGCGGTATTTTCTCCTTACGCATCTGTGCGGTATTTCACACCGCATA
[142 nt withheld, positions 6635-6776]
C
[141 nt withheld, positions 6778-6918]
CCTTTGACGTTGGAGTCCACGTTCTTT
[37 nt withheld, positions 6946-6982]
ACCCTATCTCGGGCTATTCTTTTGATTTATAAGGGATTTTGCCGATTTCGGCCTATTGGTTAAAAAATGA
GCTGATTTAACAAAAATTTAACGCGAATTTTAACAAAATATTAACGTTTACAATTTTATGGTGCACTCTC
AGTACAATCTGCTCTGATGCCGCATAGTTAAGCCAGCCCCGACACCCGCCAACACCCGCTGACGCGCCCT
GACGGGCTTGTCTGCTCCCGGCATCCGCTTACAGACAAGCTGTGACCGTCTCCGGGAGCTGCATGTGTCA
GAGGTTTTCACCGTCATCACCGAAACGCGCGAGACGAAAGGGCCTCGTGATACGCCTATTTTTATAGGTT
AATGTCATGATAATAATGGTTTCTTAGACGTCAGGTGGCACTTTTCGGGGAAATGTGCGCGGAACCCCTA
TTTGTTTATTTTTCTAAATACATTCAAATATGTATCCGCTCATGAGACAATAACCCTGATAAATGCTTCA
ATAATATTGAAAAAGGAAGAGTATGAGTATTCAACATTTCCGTGTCGCCCTTATTCCCTTTTTTGCGGCA
TTTTGCCTTCCTGTTTTTGCTCACCCAGAAACGCTGGTGAAAGTAAAAGATGCTGAAGATCAGTTGGGTG
CACGAGTGGGTTACATCGAACTGGATCTCAACAGCGGTAAGATCCTTGAGAGTTTTCGCCCCGAAGAACG
TTTTCCAATGATGAGCACTTTTAAAGTTCTGCTATGTGGCGCGGTATTATCCCGTATTGACGCCGGGCAA
GAGCAACTCGGTCGCCGCATACACTATTCTCAGAATGACTTGGTTGAGTACTCACCAGTCACAGAAAAGC
ATCTTACGGATGGCATGACAGTAAGAGAATTATGCAGTGCTGCCATAACCATGAGTGATAACACTGCGGC
CAACTTACTTCTGACAACGATCGGAGGACCGAAGGAGCTAACCGCTTTTTTGCACAACATGGGGGATCAT
GTAACTCGCCTTGATCGTTGGGAACCGGAGCTGAATGAAGCCATACCAAACGACGAGCGTGACACCACGA
TGCCTGTAGCAATGGCAACAACGTTGCGCAAACTATTAACTGGCGAACTACTTACTCTAGCTTCCCGGCA
ACAATTAATAGACTGGATGGAGGCGGATAAAGTTGCAGGACCACTTCTGCGCTCGGCCCTTCCGGCTGGC
TGGTTTATTGCTGATAAATCTGGAGCCGGTGAGCGTGGAAGCCGCGGTATCATTGCAGCACTGGGGCCAG
ATGGTAAGCCCTCCCGTATCGTAGTTATCTACACGACGGGGAGTCAGGCAACTATGGATGAACGAAATAG
ACAGATCGCTGAGATAGGTGCCTCACTGATTAAGCATTGGTAACTGTCAGACCAAGTTTACTCATATATA
CTTTAGATTGATTTAAAACTTCATTTTTAATTTAAAAGGATCTAGGTGAAGATCCTTTTTGATAATCTCA
TGACCAAAATCCCTTAACGTGAGTTTTCGTTCCACTGAGCGTCAGACCCCGTAGAAAAGATCAAAGGATC
TTCTTGAGATCCTTTTTTTCTGCGCGTAATCTGCTGCTTGCAAACAAAAAAACCACCGCTACCAGCGGTG
GTTTGTTTGCCGGATCAAGAGCTACCAACTCTTTTTCCGAAGGTAACTGGCTTCAGCAGAGCGCAGATAC
CAAATACTGTCCTTCTAGTGTAGCCGTAGTTAGGCCACCACTTCAAGAACTCTGTAGCACCGCCTACATA
CCTCGCTCTGCTAATCCTGTTACCAGTGGCTGCTGCCAGTGGCGATAAGTCGTGTCTTACCGGGTTGGAC
TCAAGACGATAGTTACCGGATAAGGCGCAGCGGTCGGGCTGAACGGGGGGTTCGTGCACACAGCCCAGCT
TGGAGCGAACGACCTACACCGAACTGAGATACCTACAGCGTGAGCTATGAGAAAGCGCCACGCTTCCCGA
AGGGAGAAAGGCGGACAGGTATCCGGTAAGCGGCAGGGTCGGAACAGGAGAGCGCACGAGGGAGCTTCCA
GGGGGAAACGCCTGGTATCTTTATAGTCCTGTCGGGTTTCGCCACCTCTGACTTGAGCGTCGATTTTTGT
GATGCTCGTCAGGGGGGCGGAGCCTATGGAAAAACGCCAGCAACGCGGCCTTTTTACGGTTCCTGGCCTT
TTGCTGGCCTTTTGCTCACATGT
