>Addgene plasmid #48141 | pSpCas9n(BB)-2A-Puro (PX462) | addgene partial sequence | sequence record 73275 | pCBhProF2 5'-agggtttaagggatggttgg-3'
TAATGTTTAATTACCTGGAGCACCTGCCTGAAATCACTTTTTTTCAGGTTGGACCGGTGCCACCATGGAC
TATAAGGACCACGACGGAGACTACAAGGATCATGATATTGATTACAAAGACGATGACGATAAGATGGCCC
CAAAGAAGAAGCGGAAGGTCGGTATCCACGGAGTCCCAGCAGCCGACAAGAAGTACAGCATCGGCCTGGC
CATCGGCACCAACTCTGTGGGCTGGGCCGTGATCACCGACGAGTACAAGGTGCCCAGCAAGAAATTCAAG
GTGCTGGGCAACACCGACCGGCACAGCATCAAGAAGAACCTGATCGGAGCCCTGCTGTTCGACAGCGGCG
AAACAGCCGAGGCCACCCGGCTGAAGAGAACCGCCAGAAGAAGATACACCAGACGGAAGAACCGGATCTG
CTATCTGCAAGAGATCTTCAGCAACGAGATGGCCAAGGTGGACGACAGCTTCTTCCACAGACTGGAAGAG
TCCTTCCTGGTGGAAGAGGATAAGAAGCACGAGCGGCACCCCATCTTCGGCAACATCGTGGACGAGGTGG
CCTACCACGAGAAGTACCCCACCATCTACCACCTGAGAAAGAAACTGGTGGACAGCACCGACAAGGCCGA
CCTGCGGCTGATCTATCTGGCCCTGGCCCACATGATCAAGTTCCGGGGCCACTTCCTGATCGAGGGCGAC
CTGAACCCCGACAACAGCGACGTGGACAAGCTGTTCATCCAGCTGGTGCAGACCTACAACCAGCTGTTCG
AGGAAAACCCCATCAACGCCAGCGGCGTGGACGCCAAGGCCATCCTGTCTGCCAGACTGAGCAAGAGCAG
ACGGCTGGAAAATCTGATCGCCCAGCTGCCCGGCGAGAAGAAGAATGGCCTGTTCGGCAACCTGATTGCC
CTGAGCCTGGGCCTGACCCCCAACTTCAAGAGCAACTTCGACCTGGCCGAGGATGCCAAACTGCAGCTGA
GCAAGGACACCTACGACGACGA
