>Addgene plasmid #48141 | pSpCas9n(BB)-2A-Puro (PX462) | addgene partial sequence | sequence record 78198 | hSpCas9-R1 5'-CGCTCGTGCTTCTTATCCTC-3'
TCTTCCAGTCTGTGGAAGAAGCTGTCGTCCACCTTGGCCATCTCGTTGCTGAAGATCTCTTGCAGATAGC
AGATCCGGTTCTTCCGTCTGGTGTATCTTCTTCTGGCGGTTCTCTTCAGCCGGGTGGCCTCGGCTGTTTC
GCCGCTGTCGAACAGCAGGGCTCCGATCAGGTTCTTCTTGATGCTGTGCCGGTCGGTGTTGCCCAGCACC
TTGAATTTCTTGCTGGGCACCTTGTACTCGTCGGTGATCACGGCCCAGCCCACAGAGTTGGTGCCGATGG
CCAGGCCGATGCTGTACTTCTTGTCGGCTGCTGGGACTCCGTGGATACCGACCTTCCGCTTCTTCTTTGG
GGCCATCTTATCGTCATCGTCTTTGTAATCAATATCATGATCCTTGTAGTCTCCGTCGTGGTCCTTATAG
TCCATGGTGGCACCGGTCCAACCTGAAAAAAAGTGATTTCAGGCAGGTGCTCCAGGTAATTAAACATTAA
TACCCCACCAACCAACCATCCCTTAAACCCTTACCTCTTGCTCAGCTAATTACAGCCCGGAGGAGAAGGG
CCGTCCCGCCCGCTCACCTGTGGGAGTAACGCGGTCAGTCAGAGCCGGGGCGGGCGGCGCGAGGCGGCGG
CGGAGCGGGGCACGGGGCGAAGGCAGCG
