>Addgene plasmid #48141 | pSpCas9n(BB)-2A-Puro (PX462) | addgene partial sequence | sequence record 78201 | BGH-rev 5'-TAGAAGGCACAGTCGAGG-3'
GTTAGAATTCTCAGGCACCGGGCTTGCGGGTCATGCACCAGGTGCGCGGTCCTTCGGGCACCTCGACGTC
GGCGGTGACGGTGAAGCCGAGCCGCTCGTAGAAGGGGAGGTTGTGGGGCGCGGAGGTCTCCAGGAAGGCG
GGCACCCCGGCGCGCTCGGCCGCCTCCACTCCGGGGAGCACGACGGCGCTGCCCAGACCCTTGCCCTGGT
GGTCGGGCGAGACGCCGACGGTGGCCAGGAACCACGCGGGCTCCTTGGGCCGGTGCGGCGCCAGGAGGCC
TTCCATCTGTTGCTGCGCGGCCAGCCGGGAACCGCTCAACTCGGCCATGCGCGGGCCGATCTCGGCGAAC
ACCGCCCCCGCTTCGACGCTCTCCGGCGTGGTCCAGACCGCCACCGCGGCGCCGTCGTCCGCGACCCACA
CCTTGCCGATGTCGAGCCCGACGCGCGTGAGGAAGAGTTCTTGCAGCTCGGTGACCCGCTCGATGTGGCG
GTCCGGATCGACGGTGTGGCGCGTGGCGGGGTAGTCGGCGAACGCGGCGGCGAGGGTGCGTACGGCCCTG
GGGACGTCGTCGCGGGTGGCGAGGCGCACCGTGGGCTTGTACTCGGTCATTGGGCCAGGATTCTCCTCGA
CGTCACCGCATGTTAGCAGACTTCCTCTGCCCTCTCCACTGCCGAATTCCTTTTTCTTTTTTGCCTGGCC
GGCCTTTTTCGTGGCCGCCGGCCTTTTGTCGCCTCCCAGCTGAGACAGGTCGATCCGTGTCTCGTACAGG
CCGGTGATGCTCTGGTGGATCAGGGTGGCGTCCAGCACCTCTTTGGTGCTGGTGTACCTCTTCCGGTCGA
TGGTGGTGTCAAAGTACTTGAAGGCGGCAGGGGCTCCCAGATTGGTCAGGGTAAACAGGTGGATGATATT
CTCGGCCTGCTCTCTGATGGGCTTATCCCGGTGCTTGTTGTAGGCGGACAGCACTTTGTCCAGATTAGCG
TCGGCCAGGATCACTCTCTTGGAGAACTCGCTGATCTGCTCGATGATCTCGTCCAGGTAGTGCTTGTGCT
GTTCCACAAACAGCTGTTTCTGCTCATTATCCTCGGG
