>Addgene plasmid #48141 | pSpCas9n(BB)-2A-Puro (PX462) | addgene partial sequence | sequence record 78713 | U6sponge-F 5'-GGACTATCATATGCTTACCGTAACTTGA-3'
TTCGATTTCTTGGCTTTATATATCTTGTGGAAAGGACGAAACACCGGGTCTTCGAGAAGACCTGTTTTAG
AGCTAGAAATAGCAAGTTAAAATAAGGCTAGTCCGTTATCAACTTGAAAAAGTGGCACCGAGTCGGTGCT
TTTTTGTTTTAGAGCTAGAAATAGCAAGTTAAAATAAGGCTAGTCCGTTTTTAGCGCGTGCGCCAATTCT
GCAGACAAATGGCTCTAGAGGTACCCGTTACATAACTTACGGTAAATGGCCCGCCTGGCTGACCGCCCAA
CGACCCCCGCCCATTGACGTCAATAGTAACGCCAATAGGGACTTTCCATTGACGTCAATGGGTGGAGTAT
TTACGGTAAACTGCCCACTTGGCAGTACATCAAGTGTATCATATGCCAAGTACGCCCCCTATTGACGTCA
ATGACGGTAAATGGCCCGCCTGGCATTGTGCCCAGTACATGACCTTATGGGACTTTCCTACTTGGCAGTA
CATCTACGTATTAGTCATCGCTATTACCATGGTCGAGGTGAGCCCCACGTTCTGCTTCACTCTCCCCATC
TCCCCCCCCTCCCCACCCCCAATTTTGTATTTATTTATTTTTTAATTATTTTGTGCA
