>Addgene plasmid #48141 | pSpCas9n(BB)-2A-Puro (PX462) | addgene partial sequence | sequence record 98258 | Puro-variant-R 5'-gtgggcttgtactcggtcat-3'
GACGTCACCGCATGTTAGCAGACTTCCTCTGCCCTCTCCACTGCCGAATTCCTTTTTCTTTTTTGCCTGG
CCGGCCTTTTTCGTGGCCGCCGGCCTTTTGTCGCCTCCCAGCTGAGACAGGTCGATCCGTGTCTCGTACA
GGCCGGTGATGCTCTGGTGGATCAGGGTGGCGTCCAGCACCTCTTTGGTGCTGGTGTACCTCTTCCGGTC
GATGGTGGTGTCAAAGTACTTGAAGGCGGCAGGGGCTCCCAGATTGGTCAGGGTAAACAGGTGGATGATA
TTCTCGGCCTGCTCTCTGATGGGCTTATCCCGGTGCTTGTTGTAGGCGGACAGCACTTTGTCCAGATTAG
CGTCGGCCAGGATCACTCTCTTGGAGAACTCGCTGATCTGCTCGATGATCTCGTCCAGGTAGTGCTTGTG
CTGTTCCACAAACAGCTGTTTCTGCTCATTATCCTCGGGGGAGCCCTTCAGCTTCTCATAGTGGCTGGCC
AGGTACAGGAAGTTCACATATTTGGAGGGCAGGGCCAGTTCGTTTCCCTTCTGCAGTTCGCCGGCAGAGG
CCAGCATTCTCTTCCGGCCGTTTTCCAGCTCGAACAGGGAGTACTTAGGCAGCTTGATGATCAGGTCCTT
TTTCACTTCTTTGTAGCCCTTGGCTTCCAGAAAGTCGATGGGATTCTTCTCGAAGCTGCTTCTTTCCATG
ATGGTGATCCCCAGCAGCTCTTTCACACTCTTCAGTTTCTTGGACTTGCCCTTTTCCACTTTGGCCACCA
CCAGCACAGAATAGGCCACGGTGGGGCTGTCGAAGCCGCCGTACTTCTTAGGGTCCCAGTCCTTCTTTCT
GGCGATCAGCTTATCGCTGTTCCTCTTGGGCAGGATAGACTCTTTGCTGAAGCCGCCTGTCTGCACCTCG
GTCTTTTTCACGATATTCACTTGGGGCATGCTCAGCACTTTCCGCACGGTGGCAAAATCCCGGCCCTTAT
CCCACACGATCTCCCCGGTTTCGCCGTTTGTCTCGATCAGAGGCCGCTTCCGGATCTCGCCGTTGGCCAG
GGTAATCTCGGTCTTGAAA
