>Addgene plasmid #48141 | pSpCas9n(BB)-2A-Puro (PX462) | addgene partial sequence | sequence record 98262 | dCas9-R2 5'-GGGTTTCCACCAGCTGTCTC-3'
GGCCTTATCCAGTTCGCTCAGGCCGCCTCTCTCGGCCTTGGTCAGATTGTCGAACTTTCTCTGGGTAATC
AGCTTGGCGTTCAGCAGCTGCCGCCAGTAGTTCTTCATCTTCTTCACGACCTCTTCGGAGGGCACGTTGT
CGCTCTTGCCCCGGTTCTTGTCGCTTCTGGTCAGCACCTTGTTGTCGATGGAGTCGTCCTTCAGAAAGCT
CTGAGGCACGATATGGTCCACATCGTAGTCGGACAGCCGGTTGATGTCCAGTTCCTGGTCCACGTACATA
TCCCGCCCATTCTGCAGGTAGTACAGGTACAGCTTCTCGTTCTGCAGCTGGGTGTTTTCCACGGGGTGTT
CTTTCAGGATCTGGCTGCCCAGCTCTTTGATGCCCTCTTCGATCCGCTTCATTCTCTCGCGGCTGTTCTT
CTGTCCCTTCTGGGTGGTCTGGTTCTCTCTGGCCATTTCGATCACGATGTTCTCGGGCTTGTGCCGGCCC
ATCACTTTCACGAGCTCGTCCACCACCTTCACTGTCTGCAGGATGCCCTTCTTAATGGCGGGGCTGCCGG
CCAGATTGGCAATGTGCTCGTGCAGGCTATCGCCCTGGCCGGACACCTGGGCTTTCTGGATGTCCTCTTT
AAAGGTCAGGCTGTCGTCGTGGATCAGCTGCATGAAGTTTCTGTTGGCGAAGCCGTCGGACTTCAGGAAA
TCCAGGATTGTCTTGCCGGACTGCTTGTCCCGGATGCCGTTGATCAGCTTCCGGCTCAGCCTGCCCCAGC
CGGTGTATCTCCGCCGCTTCAGCTGCTTCATCACTTTGTCGTCGAACAGGTGGGCATAGGTTTTCAGCCG
TTCCTCGATCATCTCTCTGTCCTCAAACAGTGTCAGGGTCAGCACGATATCTTCCAGAATGTCCTCGTTT
TCCTCATTGTCCAGGAAGTCCTTGTCCTTGATAATTTTCAGCAGATCGTGGTATGTGCCCAGGGAGGCGT
TGAACCGATCTTCCACGCCGGAGATTTCCACGGAGTCGAAGCACTCGATTTTCTTGAAGTAGTCCTCTTT
CAGCTGCTTCACGGTCACTTTCCGGTTGGTCTTGAACAGCAGGTCCACGATGGCCTTTT
