>Addgene plasmid #48141 | pSpCas9n(BB)-2A-Puro (PX462) | addgene partial sequence | sequence record 107800 | pBR322ori-F 5'-GGGAAACGCCTGGTATCTTT-3'
GGGTTTCGCCACCTCTGACTTGAGCGTCGATTTTTGTGATGCTCGTCAGGGGGGCGGAGCCTATGGAAAA
ACGCCAGCAACGCGGCCTTTTTACGGTTCCTGGCCTTTTGCTGGCCTTTTGCTCACATGTGAGGGCCTAT
TTCCCATGATTCCTTCATATTTGCATATACGATACAAGGCTGTTAGAGAGATAATTGGAATTAATTTGAC
TGTAAACACAAAGATATTAGTACAAAATACGTGACGTAGAAAGTAATAATTTCTTGGGTAGTTTGCAGTT
TTAAAATTATGTTTTAAAATGGACTATCATATGCTTACCGTAACTTGAAAGTATTTCGATTTCTTGGCTT
TATATATCTTGTGGAAAGGACGAAACACCGGGTCTTCGAGAAGACCTGTTTTAGAGCTAGAAATAGCAAG
TTAAAATAAGGCTAGTCCGTTATCAACTTGAAAAAGTGGCACCGAGTCGGTGCTTTTTTGTTTTAGAGCT
AGAAATAGCAAGTTAAAATAAGGCTAGTCCGTTTTTAGCGCGTGCGCCAATTCTGCAGACAAATGGCTCT
AGAGGTACCCGTTACATAACTTACGGTAAATGGCCCGCCTGGCTGACCGCCCAACGACCCCCGCCCATTG
ACGTCAATAGTAACGCCAATAGGGACTTTCCATTGACGTCAATGGGTGGAGTATTTACGGTAAACTGCCC
ACTTGGCAGTACATCAAGTGTATCATATGCCAAGTACGCCCCCTATTGACGTCAATGACGGTAAATGGCC
CGCCTGGCATTGTGCCCAGTACATGACCTTATGGGACTTTCCTACTTGGCAGTACATCTACGTATTAGTC
ATCGCTATTACCATGGTCGAGGTGAGCCCCACGTTCTGCTTCACTCTCCCCATCTCCCCCCCCTCCCCAC
CCCCAATTTTGTATTTATTTATTTTTTAATTATTTTGTGCAGCGATGGGGGCGGGGGGGGGGGGGGG
